>Addgene plasmid #217924 | pGEX-4T_CIP2A_1-560_L533E | addgene full sequence | sequence record 433888 | Addgene NGS Result
GCTTATCGACTGCACGGTGCACCAATGCTTCTGGCGTCAGGCAGCCATCGGAAGCTGTGGTATGGCTGTG
CAGGTCGTAAATCACTGCATAATTCGTGTCGCTCAAGGCGCACTCCCGTTCTGGATAATGTTTTTTGCGC
CGACATCATAACGGTTCTGGCAAATATTCTGAAATGAGCTGTTGACAATTAATCATCGGCTCGTATAATG
TGTGGAATTGTGAGCGGATAACAATTTCACACAGGAAACAGTATTCATGTCCCCTATACTAGGTTATTGG
AAAATTAAGGGCCTTGTGCAACCCACTCGACTTCTTTTGGAATATCTTGAAGAAAAATATGAAGAGCATT
TGTATGAGCGCGATGAAGGTGATAAATGGCGAAACAAAAAGTTTGAATTGGGTTTGGAGTTTCCCAATCT
TCCTTATTATATTGATGGTGATGTTAAATTAACACAGTCTATGGCCATCATACGTTATATAGCTGACAAG
CACAACATGTTGGGTGGTTGTCCAAAAGAGCGTGCAGAGATTTCAATGCTTGAAGGAGCGGTTTTGGATA
TTAGATACGGTGTTTCGAGAATTGCATATAGTAAAGACTTTGAAACTCTCAAAGTTGATTTTCTTAGCAA
GCTACCTGAAATGCTGAAAATGTTCGAAGATCGTTTATGTCATAAAACATATTTAAATGGTGATCATGTA
ACCCATCCTGACTTCATGTTGTATGACGCTCTTGATGTTGTTTTATACATGGACCCAATGTGCCTGGATG
CGTTCCCAAAATTAGTTTGTTTTAAAAAACGTATTGAAGCTATCCCACAAATTGATAAGTACTTGAAATC
CAGCAAGTATATAGCATGGCCTTTGCAGGGCTGGCAAGCCACGTTTGGTGGTGGCGACCATCCTCCAAAA
TCGGATCTGGTTCCGCGTGGATCCCCAGGAATTCCCATGGACTCCACTGCCTGCTTGAAGTCCTTGCTCC
TGACTGTCAGTCAGTACAAAGCCGTGAAGTCAGAGGCGAACGCCACTCAGCTTTTGCGGCACTTGGAGGT
AATTTCTGGACAGAAACTCACACGACTATTTACATCAAATCAGATATTAACAAGTGAATGCTTGAGTTGC
CTTGTAGAGCTACTTGAAGACCCCAACATAAGTGCTTCACTGATCTTAAGTATTATCGGTTTGCTGTCTC
AACTAGCAGTAGACATTGAAACCAGAGATTGTCTTCAGAATACATATAATCTGAATAGTGTGCTGGCGGG
AGTGGTTTGTCGGAGCAGCCACACTGATTCGGTGTTTTTGCAGTGCATTCAACTTCTACAGAAGTTAACA
TATAATGTCAAAATTTTCTATTCTGGTGCCAATATAGATGAATTAATTACGTTCCTGATAGATCACATTC
AATCTTCTGAAGATGAGTTAAAAATGCCTTGTCTAGGATTATTGGCAAATCTTTGTCGGCACAATCTTTC
TGTTCAAACGCACATAAAGACATTGAGTAATGTGAAATCTTTTTATCGAACTCTTATCACCTTGTTGGCC
CATAGTAGTTTAACTGTGGTTGTGTTTGCACTTTCAATATTATCCAGTTTGACATTAAATGAAGAGGTGG
GGGAAAAGCTATTCCATGCTCGAAACATTCATCAGACTTTTCAACTAATATTTAATATTCTCATAAACGG
TGATGGCACTCTAACTAGAAAGTATTCAGTTGACCTACTGATGGATCTCCTTAAGAATCCTAAAATTGCT
GATTATCTCACCAGATATGAGCACTTTTCTTCATGTCTTCACCAAGTATTAGGTCTTCTTAATGGAAAGG
ATCCTGATTCCTCTTCAAAGGTTTTAGAATTACTTCTTGCCTTCTGTTCAGTGACTCAGCTGCGCCATAT
GCTCACTCAGATGATGTTTGAACAGTCTCCACCTGGCAGCGCCACTCTGGGAAGCCATACTAAATGTTTA
GAACCTACTGTGGCTCTACTGCGCTGGTTAAGCCAACCTTTGGACGGATCAGAAAACTGTTCTGTTTTAG
CATTGGAGTTGTTCAAGGAAATATTTGAGGATGTCATAGATGCTGCTAACTGTTCCTCGGCTGATCGTTT
TGTGACCCTTCTGCTGCCTACAATCCTTGATCAACTTCAGTTCACAGAACAAAATCTAGATGAGGCTTTA
ACAAGAAAAAAATGTGAAAGGATTGCCAAGGCCATTGAAGTTTTGTTAACTCTCTGTGGAGATGATACAC
TAAAAATGCATATTGCAAAAATCTTGACAACTGTCAAGTGTACCACTCTTATAGAACAACAATTTACATA
TGGCAAGATTGACCTGGGATTTGGAACAAAGGTTGCAGATTCTGAATTATGCAAACTTGCTGCTGATGTA
ATTTTGAAAACTCTTGATTTGATTAACAAACTTAAACCATTGGTTCCTGGTATGGAAGTAAGCTTCTACA
AAATACTTCAGGACCCACGTTTGATTACTCCTTTGGCTTTTGCTTTAACGTCAGATAATAGAGAACAAGT
ACAGTCTGGACTGAGAATATTAGAGGAGGCTGCTCCACTGCCAGATTTTCCTGCTTTAGTACTTGGAGAA
AGTATAGCAGCAAACAATGCCTATAGACAACAGGAATAACTCGAGCGGCCGCATCGTGACTGACTGACGA
TCTGCCTCGCGCGTTTCGGTGATGACGGTGAAAACCTCTGACACATGCAGCTCCCGGAGACGGTCACAGC
TTGTCTGTAAGCGGATGCCGGGAGCAGACAAGCCCGTCAGGGCGCGTCAGCGGGTGTTGGCGGGTGTCGG
GGCGCAGCCATGACCCAGTCACGTAGCGATAGCGGAGTGTATAATTCTTGAAGACGAAAGGGCCTCGTGA
TACGCCTATTTTTATAGGTTAATGTCATGATAATAATGGTTTCTTAGACGTCAGGTGGCACTTTTCGGGG
AAATGTGCGCGGAACCCCTATTTGTTTATTTTTCTAAATACATTCAAATATGTATCCGCTCATGAGACAA
TAACCCTGATAAATGCTTCAATAATATTGAAAAAGGAAGAGTATGAGTATTCAACATTTCCGTGTCGCCC
TTATTCCCTTTTTTGCGGCATTTTGCCTTCCTGTTTTTGCTCACCCAGAAACGCTGGTGAAAGTAAAAGA
TGCTGAAGATCAGTTGGGTGCACGAGTGGGTTACATCGAACTGGATCTCAACAGCGGTAAGATCCTTGAG
AGTTTTCGCCCCGAAGAACGTTTTCCAATGATGAGCACTTTTAAAGTTCTGCTATGTGGCGCGGTATTAT
CCCGTGTTGACGCCGGGCAAGAGCAACTCGGTCGCCGCATACACTATTCTCAGAATGACTTGGTTGAGTA
CTCACCAGTCACAGAAAAGCATCTTACGGATGGCATGACAGTAAGAGAATTATGCAGTGCTGCCATAACC
ATGAGTGATAACACTGCGGCCAACTTACTTCTGACAACGATCGGAGGACCGAAGGAGCTAACCGCTTTTT
TGCACAACATGGGGGATCATGTAACTCGCCTTGATCGTTGGGAACCGGAGCTGAATGAAGCCATACCAAA
CGACGAGCGTGACACCACGATGCCTGCAGCAATGGCAACAACGTTGCGCAAACTATTAACTGGCGAACTA
CTTACTCTAGCTTCCCGGCAACAATTAATAGACTGGATGGAGGCGGATAAAGTTGCAGGACCACTTCTGC
GCTCGGCCCTTCCGGCTGGCTGGTTTATTGCTGATAAATCTGGAGCCGGTGAGCGTGGGTCTCGCGGTAT
CATTGCAGCACTGGGGCCAGATGGTAAGCCCTCCCGTATCGTAGTTATCTACACGACGGGGAGTCAGGCA
ACTATGGATGAACGAAATAGACAGATCGCTGAGATAGGTGCCTCACTGATTAAGCATTGGTAACTGTCAG
ACCAAGTTTACTCATATATACTTTAGATTGATTTAAAACTTCATTTTTAATTTAAAAGGATCTAGGTGAA
GATCCTTTTTGATAATCTCATGACCAAAATCCCTTAACGTGAGTTTTCGTTCCACTGAGCGTCAGACCCC
GTAGAAAAGATCAAAGGATCTTCTTGAGATCCTTTTTTTCTGCGCGTAATCTGCTGCTTGCAAACAAAAA
AACCACCGCTACCAGCGGTGGTTTGTTTGCCGGATCAAGAGCTACCAACTCTTTTTCCGAAGGTAACTGG
CTTCAGCAGAGCGCAGATACCAAATACTGTCCTTCTAGTGTAGCCGTAGTTAGGCCACCACTTCAAGAAC
TCTGTAGCACCGCCTACATACCTCGCTCTGCTAATCCTGTTACCAGTGGCTGCTGCCAGTGGCGATAAGT
CGTGTCTTACCGGGTTGGACTCAAGACGATAGTTACCGGATAAGGCGCAGCGGTCGGGCTGAACGGGGGG
TTCGTGCACACAGCCCAGCTTGGAGCGAACGACCTACACCGAACTGAGATACCTACAGCGTGAGCTATGA
GAAAGCGCCACGCTTCCCGAAGGGAGAAAGGCGGACAGGTATCCGGTAAGCGGCAGGGTCGGAACAGGAG
AGCGCACGAGGGAGCTTCCAGGGGGAAACGCCTGGTATCTTTATAGTCCTGTCGGGTTTCGCCACCTCTG
ACTTGAGCGTCGATTTTTGTGATGCTCGTCAGGGGGGCGGAGCCTATGGAAAAACGCCAGCAACGCGGCC
TTTTTACGGTTCCTGGCCTTTTGCTGGCCTTTTGCTCACATGTTCTTTCCTGCGTTATCCCCTGATTCTG
TGGATAACCGTATTACCGCCTTTGAGTGAGCTGATACCGCTCGCCGCAGCCGAACGACCGAGCGCAGCGA
GTCAGTGAGCGAGGAAGCGGAAGAGCGCCTGATGCGGTATTTTCTCCTTACGCATCTGTGCGGTATTTCA
CACCGCATAAATTCCGACACCATCGAATGGCGCAAAACCTTTCGCGGTATGGCATGATAGCGCCCGGAAG
AGAGTCAATTCAGGGTGGTGAATGTGAAACCAGTAACGTTATACGATGTCGCAGAGTATGCCGGTGTCTC
TTATCAGACCGTTTCCCGCGTGGTGAACCAGGCCAGCCACGTTTCTGCGAAAACGCGGGAAAAAGTGGAA
GCGGCGATGGCGGAGCTGAATTACATTCCCAACCGCGTGGCACAACAACTGGCGGGCAAACAGTCGTTGC
TGATTGGCGTTGCCACCTCCAGTCTGGCCCTGCACGCGCCGTCGCAAATTGTCGCGGCGATTAAATCTCG
CGCCGATCAACTGGGTGCCAGCGTGGTGGTGTCGATGGTAGAACGAAGCGGCGTCGAAGCCTGTAAAGCG
GCGGTGCACAATCTTCTCGCGCAACGCGTCAGTGGGCTGATCATTAACTATCCGCTGGATGACCAGGATG
CCATTGCTGTGGAAGCTGCCTGCACTAATGTTCCGGCGTTATTTCTTGATGTCTCTGACCAGACACCCAT
CAACAGTATTATTTTCTCCCATGAAGACGGTACGCGACTGGGCGTGGAGCATCTGGTCGCATTGGGTCAC
CAGCAAATCGCGCTGTTAGCGGGCCCATTAAGTTCTGTCTCGGCGCGTCTGCGTCTGGCTGGCTGGCATA
AATATCTCACTCGCAATCAAATTCAGCCGATAGCGGAACGGGAAGGCGACTGGAGTGCCATGTCCGGTTT
TCAACAAACCATGCAAATGCTGAATGAGGGCATCGTTCCCACTGCGATGCTGGTTGCCAACGATCAGATG
GCGCTGGGCGCAATGCGCGCCATTACCGAGTCCGGGCTGCGCGTTGGTGCGGATATCTCGGTAGTGGGAT
ACGACGATACCGAAGACAGCTCATGTTATATCCCGCCGTTAACCACCATCAAACAGGATTTTCGCCTGCT
GGGGCAAACCAGCGTGGACCGCTTGCTGCAACTCTCTCAGGGCCAGGCGGTGAAGGGCAATCAGCTGTTG
CCCGTCTCACTGGTGAAAAGAAAAACCACCCTGGCGCCCAATACGCAAACCGCCTCTCCCCGCGCGTTGG
CCGATTCATTAATGCAGCTGGCACGACAGGTTTCCCGACTGGAAAGCGGGCAGTGAGCGCAACGCAATTA
ATGTAAGTTAGCTCACTCATTAGGCACCCCAGGCTTTACACTTTATGCTTCCGGCTCGTATGTTGTGTGG
AATTGTGAGCGGATAACAATTTCACACAGGAAACAGCTATGACCATGATTACGGATTCACTGGCCGTCGT
TTTACAACGTCGTGACTGGGAAAACCCTGGCGTTACCCAACTTAATCGCCTTGCAGCACATCCCCCTTTC
GCCAGCTGGCGTAATAGCGAAGAGGCCCGCACCGATCGCCCTTCCCAACAGTTGCGCAGCCTGAATGGCG
AATGGCGCTTTGCCTGGTTTCCGGCACCAGAAGCGGTGCCGGAAAGCTGGCTGGAGTGCGATCTTCCTGA
GGCCGATACTGTCGTCGTCCCCTCAAACTGGCAGATGCACGGTTACGATGCGCCCATCTACACCAACGTG
ACCTATCCCATTACGGTCAATCCGCCGTTTGTTCCCACGGAGAATCCGACGGGTTGTTACTCGCTCACAT
TTAATGTTGATGAAAGCTGGCTACAGGAAGGCCAGACGCGAATTATTTTTGATGGCGTTGGAATTA
Features (pLannotate 1.2.2; 17 found; start..end, strand, type, name):
    182..210     +  promoter       tac promoter: strong E. coli promoter; hybrid between the trp and lac UV5 promoters
    218..234     +  protein_bind   lac operator: The lac repressor binds to the lac operator to inhibit transcription in E. coli. This inhibition can be relieved by adding lactose or isopropyl-β-D-thiogalactopyranoside (IPTG). lac repressor encoded by lacI
    257..910     +  CDS            GST26_SCHJA: Experimental evidence at protein level: Swiss-Prot protein existence level 1. GST isoenzymes appear to play a central role in the parasite detoxification system. Other functions are also suspected including a role in increasing the solubility of haematin in the parasite gut. From Schistosoma japonicum (Blood fluke).
    947..2626    +  CDS            CIP2A (fragment): CIP2A_HUMAN - Also known as KIAA1524. Experimental evidence at protein level: Swiss-Prot protein existence level 1. Oncoprotein that inhibits PP2A and stabilizes MYC in human malignancies. Promotes anchorage-independent cell growth and tumor formation. From Homo sapiens (Human).
   2662..2701    +  CDS            rop (fragment): Rop protein, which maintains plasmids at low copy number; rop
   2803..2843    +  misc_feature   bom (fragment): basis of mobility region from pBR322
   2948..3052    +  promoter       AmpR promoter: bla
   3053..3913    +  CDS            AmpR: β-lactamase; bla; confers resistance to ampicillin, carbenicillin, and related antibiotics
   4084..4672    +  rep_origin     ori: high-copy-number ColE1/pMB1/pBR322/pUC origin of replication
   4858..4909    -  misc_feature   bom (fragment): basis of mobility region from pBR322
   4916..4993    +  promoter       lacI promoter: lacI
   4994..6076    +  CDS            lacI: lac repressor; lacI; The lac repressor binds to the lac operator to inhibit transcription in E. coli. This inhibition can be relieved by adding lactose or isopropyl-β-D-thiogalactopyranoside (IPTG).
   6089..6110    +  protein_bind   CAP binding site: CAP binding activates transcription in the presence of cAMP. E. coli catabolite activator protein
   6125..6155    +  promoter       lac promoter: promoter for the E. coli lac operon
   6163..6179    +  protein_bind   lac operator: The lac repressor binds to the lac operator to inhibit transcription in E. coli. This inhibition can be relieved by adding lactose or isopropyl-β-D-thiogalactopyranoside (IPTG). lac repressor encoded by lacI
   6199..6372    +  CDS            lacZα: LacZα fragment of β-galactosidase; lacZ fragment
   6636..106     -  CDS            yciV (fragment) (across the origin): RNAAM_ECOLI - Also known as trpH From Escherichia coli (strain K12).
