[The description below was written by a language model from this plasmid's Addgene catalogue record and pLannotate feature annotations shown in this document.]
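Description:
pGEX-4T_CIP2A_1-560_L533E is a bacterial expression plasmid built on the pGEX-4T-2 backbone for producing a GST-tagged fragment of human CIP2A in E. coli. The full sequenced construct is 6,646 nt. It replicates from a high-copy ColE1/pMB1-type origin and is selected with ampicillin through the β-lactamase (AmpR) gene and its own promoter. Short remnants of pBR322 rop and bom sequences, a lacZα segment with its lac promoter, operator and CAP site, and a small E. coli yciV fragment spanning the numbering origin are backbone leftovers with no stated role in the design.

The expression cassette is driven by the tac promoter, a strong trp/lac UV5 hybrid, followed by a lac operator. The plasmid carries its own lacI gene, so the lac repressor keeps transcription off until it is relieved by IPTG. Downstream lies the Schistosoma japonicum glutathione S-transferase coding sequence, followed after a short linker region by the CIP2A fragment. This fragment was cloned between the EcoRI and XhoI sites and its annotated length matches residues 1–560. The result is an N-terminal GST fusion that can be captured on glutathione affinity resin. The insert carries the point mutation L533E, a leucine-to-glutamate substitution at codon 533. CIP2A (also known as KIAA1524 or p90) is an oncoprotein that inhibits PP2A and stabilizes MYC. The record states the purpose only as E. coli expression of this mutant fragment and does not say what effect the mutation is meant to have. Recombinant protein of this kind is typically used for purification and in vitro biochemical or binding comparisons with the wild-type fragment.
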