Addgene plasmid #217924: pGEX-4T_CIP2A_1-560_L533E
Purpose: E. coli expression of GST-tagged CIP2A_1-560 with L533E mutation
Depositing lab: Jukka Westermarck. Depositing organization: University of Turku.
Backbone
  Vector backbone: pGEX-4T-2
  Backbone size w/o insert (bp): 4966
  Vector type: Bacterial Expression
Growth in bacteria
  Bacterial resistance: Ampicillin, 100 μg/mL
  Growth temperature: 37°C
  Growth strain: DH5alpha
  Growth instructions: For E. coli overexpression, use BL21 cells
  Copy number: High Copy
Gene/Insert
  Gene/Insert name: CIP2A
  Species: H. sapiens (human)
  Mutation: L533E (533 TTG->GAG)
  Entrez Gene: CIP2A (a.k.a. KIAA1524, NOCIVA, p90)
  Tag / fusion protein: GST (N terminal on backbone)
  Cloning method: Restriction Enzyme; 5′ cloning site EcoRI (unknown if destroyed); 3′ cloning site XhoI (unknown if destroyed)
  Sequencing primers: 5′ pGEX 5'; 3′ pGEX 3'
Terms and licenses: Academic/Nonprofit Terms; Industry Terms: Not Available to Industry
How to cite: pGEX-4T_CIP2A_1-560_L533E was a gift from Jukka Westermarck (Addgene plasmid # 217924 ; http://n2t.net/addgene:217924 ; RRID:Addgene_217924)
